Addgene plasmid #41831: GoldyTALEN-moesina TAL1
Depositing lab: Jeffrey Essner. Depositing organization: Iowa State University. Publication: In vivo genome editing using a high-efficiency TALEN system. Bedell VM, Wang Y, Campbell JM, Poshusta TL, Starker CG, Krug RG 2nd, Tan W, Penheiter SG, Ma AC, Leung AY, Fahrenkrug SC, Carlson DF, Voytas DF, Clark KJ, Essner JJ, Ekker SC. Nature. 2012 Nov 1;491(7422):114-8. doi: 10.1038/nature11537. Epub 2012 Sep 23. PubMed 23000899.
Backbone
  Vector backbone: RCIscript-GoldyTALEN
  Backbone manufacturer: Dan Carlson (Addgene plasmid# 38142)
  Backbone size w/o insert (bp): 4651
  Total vector size (bp): 5739
  Vector type: cloning vector
Growth in bacteria
  Bacterial resistance: Ampicillin, 100 μg/mL
  Growth temperature: 37°C
  Growth strain: Top10
  Copy number: Unknown
Gene/Insert
  Gene/Insert name: moesin a (alt name: msna)
  Species: D. rerio (zebrafish)
  GenBank ID: NM_001004296
  Entrez Gene: msna (a.k.a. DKEY-286F3.8, cb567, rdx, wu:fb14b03, zgc:85640)
Terms and licenses: Academic/Nonprofit Terms; Industry Terms: Not Available to Industry
Depositor comments: The moesina TALEN recognition sequences are: left TALEN 5′-ACCCAGAAGACGTTT-3′ and right TALEN 5′-CTTTGAGTGGCCTCCT-3′. Between the two binding sites is a 15-bp spacer containing an XmnI site (CTGAGGAACTGATTC). See Addgene plasmid# 41832 and the associated publication for more information.
How to cite: GoldyTALEN-moesina TAL1 was a gift from Jeffrey Essner (Addgene plasmid # 41831 ; http://n2t.net/addgene:41831 ; RRID:Addgene_41831)
