[The description below was written by a language model from this plasmid's Addgene catalogue record.]
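Description:
GoldyTALEN-moesina TAL1 is one half of a TALEN pair designed to cut the zebrafish (D. rerio) moesin a gene (msna). It is built in the RCIscript-GoldyTALEN backbone, catalogued as a cloning vector of about 4.65 kb, which reaches roughly 5.7 kb once the custom insert is in place. Although the record lists the insert as moesin a, the depositor comments and the size difference of about 1.1 kb indicate that the inserted segment is a TAL effector repeat array that recognises a site in msna, not the msna coding sequence itself. The plasmid is propagated in E. coli under ampicillin selection. The record gives its copy number as unknown and provides no feature table, so the origin of replication, promoters and exact domain layout are not stated.

TALENs work as dimers. Each monomer joins a programmable DNA-binding repeat array to a nuclease domain, conventionally FokI, and cleavage occurs when two monomers bind opposite strands flanking a short spacer. According to the depositor, the left and right moesina TALENs bind 15- and 16-base target sites separated by a 15-bp spacer containing an XmnI restriction site. Loss of that site offers a convenient way to detect nuclease-induced mutations. The record does not explicitly say which of the two sites TAL1 recognises, and it points to a companion plasmid carrying the partner arm. The associated publication describes a high-efficiency TALEN system for in vivo genome editing, so the pair's expected use is targeted disruption or modification of msna in zebrafish.
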