>Addgene plasmid #41831 | GoldyTALEN-moesina TAL1 | addgene partial sequence | sequence record 57144 | TAL_F1 5'-ttggcgtcggcaaacagtgg-3'
CGGGGGAGTTGAGAGGTCCGCCGTTACAGTTGGACACAGGCCAACTTGTGAAGATTGCAAAACGTGGCGG
CGTGACCGCAATGGAGGCAGTGCATGCATCGCGCAATGCACTGACGGGTGCCCCCCTGAACCTGACCCCG
GACCAAGTGGTGGCTATCGCCAGCAACATTGGCGGCAAGCAAGCGCTCGAAACGGTGCAGCGGCTGTTGC
CGGTGCTGTGCCAGGACCATGGCCTGACTCCGGACCAAGTGGTGGCTATCGCCAGCCACGATGGCGGCAA
GCAAGCGCTCGAAACGGTGCAGCGGCTGTTGCCGGTGCTGTGCCAGGACCATGGCCTGACTCCGGACCAA
GTGGTGGCTATCGCCAGCCACGATGGCGGCAAGCAAGCGCTCGAAACGGTGCAGCGGCTGTTGCCGGTGC
TGTGCCAGGACCATGGCCTGACTCCGGACCAAGTGGTGGCTATCGCCAGCCACGATGGCGGCAAGCAAGC
GCTCGAAACGGTGCAGCGGCTGTTGCCGGTGCTGTGCCAGGACCATGGCCTGACCCCGGACCAAGTGGTG
GCTATCGCCAGCAACATTGGCGGCAAGCAAGCGCTCGAAACGGTGCAGCGGCTGTTGCCGGTGCTGTGCC
AGGACCATGGCCTGACCCCGGACCAAGTGGTGGCTATCGCCAGCAACAATGGCGGCAAGCAAGCGCTCGA
AACGGTGCAGCGGCTGTTGCCGGTGCTGTGCCAGGACCATGGCCTGACCCCGGACCAAGTGGTGGCTATC
GCCAGCAACATTGGCGGCAAGCAAGCGCTCGAAACGGTGCAGCGGCTGTTGCCGGTGCTGTGCCAGGACC
ATGGCCTGACCCC
